>Addgene plasmid #112389 | pBCL6-donor | depositor full sequence | sequence record 211780 | Full Sequence
GGTACCGAGCTCGAATTCACTGGCCGTCGTTTTACAACGTCGTGACTGGGAAAACCCTGGCGTTACCCAA
CTTAATCGCCTTGCAGCACATCCCCCTTTCGCCAGCTGGCGTAATAGCGAAGAGGCCCGCACCGATCGCC
CTTCCCAACAGTTGCGCAGCCTGAATGGCGAATGGCGCCTGATGCGGTATTTTCTCCTTACGCATCTGTG
CGGTATTTCACACCGCATATGGTGCACTCTCAGTACAATCTGCTCTGATGCCGCATAGTTAAGCCAGCCC
CGACACCCGCCAACACCCGCTGACGCGCCCTGACGGGCTTGTCTGCTCCCGGCATCCGCTTACAGACAAG
CTGTGACCGTCTCCGGGAGCTGCATGTGTCAGAGGTTTTCACCGTCATCACCGAAACGCGCGAGACGAAA
GGGCCTCGTGATACGCCTATTTTTATAGGTTAATGTCATGATAATAATGGTTTCTTAGACGTCAGGTGGC
ACTTTTCGGGGAAATGTGCGCGGAACCCCTATTTGTTTATTTTTCTAAATACATTCAAATATGTATCCGC
TCATGAGACAATAACCCTGATAAATGCTTCAATAATATTGAAAAAGGAAGAGTATGAGTATTCAACATTT
CCGTGTCGCCCTTATTCCCTTTTTTGCGGCATTTTGCCTTCCTGTTTTTGCTCACCCAGAAACGCTGGTG
AAAGTAAAAGATGCTGAAGATCAGTTGGGTGCACGAGTGGGTTACATCGAACTGGATCTCAACAGCGGTA
AGATCCTTGAGAGTTTTCGCCCCGAAGAACGTTTTCCAATGATGAGCACTTTTAAAGTTCTGCTATGTGG
CGCGGTATTATCCCGTATTGACGCCGGGCAAGAGCAACTCGGTCGCCGCATACACTATTCTCAGAATGAC
TTGGTTGAGTACTCACCAGTCACAGAAAAGCATCTTACGGATGGCATGACAGTAAGAGAATTATGCAGTG
CTGCCATAACCATGAGTGATAACACTGCGGCCAACTTACTTCTGACAACGATCGGAGGACCGAAGGAGCT
AACCGCTTTTTTGCACAACATGGGGGATCATGTAACTCGCCTTGATCGTTGGGAACCGGAGCTGAATGAA
GCCATACCAAACGACGAGCGTGACACCACGATGCCTGTAGCAATGGCAACAACGTTGCGCAAACTATTAA
CTGGCGAACTACTTACTCTAGCTTCCCGGCAACAATTAATAGACTGGATGGAGGCGGATAAAGTTGCAGG
ACCACTTCTGCGCTCGGCCCTTCCGGCTGGCTGGTTTATTGCTGATAAATCTGGAGCCGGTGAGCGTGGG
TCTCGCGGTATCATTGCAGCACTGGGGCCAGATGGTAAGCCCTCCCGTATCGTAGTTATCTACACGACGG
GGAGTCAGGCAACTATGGATGAACGAAATAGACAGATCGCTGAGATAGGTGCCTCACTGATTAAGCATTG
GTAACTGTCAGACCAAGTTTACTCATATATACTTTAGATTGATTTAAAACTTCATTTTTAATTTAAAAGG
ATCTAGGTGAAGATCCTTTTTGATAATCTCATGACCAAAATCCCTTAACGTGAGTTTTCGTTCCACTGAG
CGTCAGACCCCGTAGAAAAGATCAAAGGATCTTCTTGAGATCCTTTTTTTCTGCGCGTAATCTGCTGCTT
GCAAACAAAAAAACCACCGCTACCAGCGGTGGTTTGTTTGCCGGATCAAGAGCTACCAACTCTTTTTCCG
AAGGTAACTGGCTTCAGCAGAGCGCAGATACCAAATACTGTCCTTCTAGTGTAGCCGTAGTTAGGCCACC
ACTTCAAGAACTCTGTAGCACCGCCTACATACCTCGCTCTGCTAATCCTGTTACCAGTGGCTGCTGCCAG
TGGCGATAAGTCGTGTCTTACCGGGTTGGACTCAAGACGATAGTTACCGGATAAGGCGCAGCGGTCGGGC
TGAACGGGGGGTTCGTGCACACAGCCCAGCTTGGAGCGAACGACCTACACCGAACTGAGATACCTACAGC
GTGAGCTATGAGAAAGCGCCACGCTTCCCGAAGGGAGAAAGGCGGACAGGTATCCGGTAAGCGGCAGGGT
CGGAACAGGAGAGCGCACGAGGGAGCTTCCAGGGGGAAACGCCTGGTATCTTTATAGTCCTGTCGGGTTT
CGCCACCTCTGACTTGAGCGTCGATTTTTGTGATGCTCGTCAGGGGGGCGGAGCCTATGGAAAAACGCCA
GCAACGCGGCCTTTTTACGGTTCCTGGCCTTTTGCTGGCCTTTTGCTCACATGTTCTTTCCTGCGTTATC
CCCTGATTCTGTGGATAACCGTATTACCGCCTTTGAGTGAGCTGATACCGCTCGCCGCAGCCGAACGACC
GAGCGCAGCGAGTCAGTGAGCGAGGAAGCGGAAGAGCGCCCAATACGCAAACCGCCTCTCCCCGCGCGTT
GGCCGATTCATTAATGCAGCTGGCACGACAGGTTTCCCGACTGGAAAGCGGGCAGTGAGCGCAACGCAAT
TAATGTGAGTTAGCTCACTCATTAGGCACCCCAGGCTTTACACTTTATGCTTCCGGCTCGTATGTTGTGT
GGAATTGTGAGCGGATAACAATTTCACACAGGAAACAGCTATGACCATGATTACGCCAAGCTTAAGTAAC
TTTTATCTAAACTAAAGCGCTTATTACCCATTCATTGAATTAAATCAAGAAACGGCTCCACTTGCTAATG
TTTAGTTAGCTTATCTAGGATATATACCCTAGGAAAGAATATAACTGCATTTAAAAAAATTTACCCTAGA
CTCCAGAATTTCCGTGAATTCAGACTGATCTAGTCCATTTGTCCAGATGTGTTCAGATTAATTGCATAAT
TTGAATAAGAGGTATATTCTGTGAGGTCCTAGGAAGATTATAAAGTTTAGGAAAAAAATAGCCACTGCCC
TCAAAGTGTTACCCACTGAAGAAGGATCCATGCACACGGAGGGCTGTGTGGTAAAGGTAGAAATCTTACA
GAGGCTCAAAGGAAAACAAGGATTATTTTCATCCTTGAGAGATTCAGAAATGCCTTAATCATTAGAAGAG
TTTGCATCTAACTGCACTTTTGGATAAGACTCAAACTTGTGGAGTTAAGGCAGGGAAGGACGTCTCTAGC
AAGGGAGAGGCAGAAGCAACACTTGGGAAAGCAGGGAACGGACATTTGCACAACGCTAGCTTATCTGTCG
GCAGAAGCCCGGATGCATATGGGTTCTTCACCTGGCCTTGGAGAGGCAAGAGCTGCCCCAGTCCCTCGTA
GGGAGAATCTTCCTCTCTGGGTCTTTGAGCAATGACATCTTTCTTGGGTTGATGACAGCTAACAGTTTGC
CTCTGATATCCCTGCAGTGTGAGAAGTGTAACCTGCATTTCCGTCACAAAAGCCAGCTGCGACTTCACTT
GCGCCAGAAGCATGGCGCCATCACCAACACCAAGGTGCAATACCGCGTGTCAGCCACTGACCTGCCTCCG
GAGCTCCCCAAAGCCTGCGGGATTCCAACTACTGCAAGCGAGAATCTTTATTTTCAGGGCGCCGCCAAAT
TCAAAGAAACCGCTGCTGCTAAATTCGAACGCCAGCACATGGACAGCGGAGGTGGAGGTTCGAGCGGTCC
CTCGGGTTCGTCGAGCCTGGAAGTTCTGTTCCAGGGGCCCCTGTCGTCGAGCGGTCCCTCGGGTTCGATG
GTGAGCAAAGGCGAGGAGCTGTTCACCGGGGTGGTGCCCATCCTGGTCGAGCTGGACGGCGACGTAAACG
GCCACAAGTTCAGCGTGTCCGGCGAGGGCGAGGGCGATGCCACCTACGGCAAGCTGACCCTGAAGTTCAT
CTGCACCACCGGCAAGCTGCCCGTGCCCTGGCCCACCCTCGTGACCACCCTGACCTACGGCGTGCAGTGC
TTCAGCCGCTACCCCGACCACATGAAGCAGCACGACTTCTTCAAGTCCGCCATGCCCGAAGGCTACGTCC
AGGAGCGCACCATCTTCTTCAAGGACGACGGCAACTACAAGACCCGCGCCGAGGTGAAGTTCGAGGGCGA
CACCCTGGTGAACCGCATCGAGCTGAAGGGCATCGACTTCAAGGAGGACGGCAACATCCTGGGGCACAAG
CTGGAGTACAACTACAACAGCCACAACGTCTATATCATGGCCGACAAGCAGAAGAACGGCATCAAGGTGA
ACTTCAAGATCCGCCACAACATCGAGGACGGCAGCGTGCAGCTCGCCGACCACTACCAGCAGAACACCCC
CATCGGCGACGGCCCCGTGCTGCTGCCCGACAACCACTACCTGAGCACCCAGTCCGCCCTGAGCAAAGAC
CCCAACGAGAAGCGCGATCACATGGTCCTTAAGGAGTTCGTGACCGCCGCCGGGATCACTCTCGGCATGG
ACGAGCTGTACAAGTAATGATCTAGAGTCGAGTTAATTAAGAATTCCGCCCCCCCCCCTCTCCCTCCCCC
CCCCTAACGTTACTGGCCGAAGCCGCTTGGAATAAGGCCGGTGTGCGTTTGTCTATATGTTATTTTCCAC
CATATTGCCGTCTTTTGGCAATGTGAGGGCCCGGAAACCTGGCCCTGTCTTCTTGACGAGCATTCCTAGG
GGTCTTTCCCCTCTCGCCAAAGGAATGCAGGGTCTGTTGAATGTCGTGAAGGAAGCAGTTCCTCTGGAAG
CTTCTTGAAGACAAACAACGTCTGTAGCGACCCTTTGCAGGCAGCGGAACCCCCCACCTGGCGACAGGTG
CCTCTGCGGCCAAAAGCCACGTGTATAAGATACACCTGCAAAGGCGGCACAACCCCAGTGCCACGTTGTG
AGTTGGATAGTTGTGGAAAGAGTCAAATGGCTCTCCTCAAGCGTATTCAACAAGGGGCTGAAGGATGCCC
AGAAGGTACCCCATTGTATGGGATCTGATCTGGGGCCTCGGTGCACATGCTTTACATGTGTTTAGTCGAG
GTTAAAAAAACGTCTAGGCCCCCCGAACCACGGGGACGTGGTTTTCCTTTGAAAAACACGATGATAATAT
GGCCACAACCTGTTACATTGCACAAGATAAAAATATATCATCACGAACAGTAAAACTGTCTGCTTACATA
AACAGTAATACAAGGGGTGTTATGGGATCGGCCATTGAACAAGATGGATTGCACGCAGGTTCTCCGGCCG
CTTGGGTGGAGAGGCTATTCGGCTATGACTGGGCACAACAGACAATCGGCTGCTCTGATGCCGCCGTGTT
CCGGCTGTCAGCGCAGGGGCGCCCGGTTCTTTTTGTCAAGACCGACCTGTCCGGTGCCCTGAATGAACTG
CAGGACGAGGCAGCGCGGCTATCGTGGCTGGCCACGACGGGCGTTCCTTGCGCAGCTGTGCTCGACGTTG
TCACTGAAGCGGGAAGGGACTGGCTGCTATTGGGCGAAGTGCCGGGGCAGGATCTCCTGTCATCTCACCT
TGCTCCTGCCGAGAAAGTATCCATCATGGCTGATGCAATGCGGCGGCTGCATACGCTTGATCCGGCTACC
TGCCCATTCGACCACCAAGCGAAACATCGCATCGAGCGAGCACGTACTCGGATGGAAGCCGGTCTTGTCG
ATCAGGATGATCTGGACGAAGAGCATCAGGGGCTCGCGCCAGCCGAACTGTTCGCCAGGCTCAAGGCGCG
CATGCCCGACGGCGAGGATCTCGTCGTGACCCATGGCGATGCCTGCTTGCCGAATATCATGGTGGAAAAT
GGCCGCTTTTCTGGATTCATCGACTGTGGCCGGCTGGGTGTGGCGGACCGCTATCAGGACATAGCGTTGG
CTACCCGTGATATTGCTGAAGAGCTTGGCGGCGAATGGGCTGACCGCTTCCTCGTGCTTTACGGTATCGC
CGCTCCCGATTCGCAGCGCATCGCCTTCTATCGCCTTCTTGACGAGTTCTTCTGAAGCATGGAGTGTTGA
TGCTTTCGTCTCCAGCCCCTTCTCAGAATCTACCCAAAGGATACTGTAACACTTTACAATGTTCATCCCA
TGATGTAGTGCCTCTTTCATCCACTAGTGCAAATCATAGCTGGGGGTTGGGGGTGGTGGGGGTCGGGGCC
TGGGGGACTGGGAGCCGCAGCAGCTCCCCCTCCCCCACTGCCATAAAACATTAAGAAAATCATATTGCTT
CTTCTCCTATGTGTAAGGTGAACCATGTCAGCAAAAAGCAAAATCATTTTATATGTCAAAGCAGGGGAGT
ATGCAAAAGTTCTGACTTGACTTTAGTCTGCAAAATGAGGAATGTATATGTTTTGTGGGAACAGATGTTT
CTTTTGTATGTAAATGTGCATTCTTTTAAAAGACAAGACTTCAGTATGTTGTCAAAGAGAGGGCTTTAAT
TTTTTTAACCAAAGGTGAAGGAATATATGGCAGAGTTGTAAATATATAAATATATATATATATAAAATAA
ATATATATAAACCTAAAAAAGATATATTAAAAATATAAAACTGCGTTAAAGGCTCGATTTTGTATCTGCA
GGCAGACACGGATCTGAGAATCTTTATTGAGAAAGAGCACTTAAGAGAATATTTTAAGTATTGCATCTGT
ATAAGTAAGAAAATATTTTGTCTAAAATGCCTCAGTGTATTTGTATTTTTTTGCAAGTGAAGGTTTACAA
TTTACAAAGTGTGTATT
Features (pLannotate 1.2.2; 17 found; start..end, strand, type, name):
     15..172     +  CDS            lacZα (fragment): LacZα fragment of β-galactosidase; lacZ fragment
    178..277     -  misc_feature   bom (fragment): basis of mobility region from pBR322
    379..414     -  CDS            rop (fragment): Rop protein, which maintains plasmids at low copy number; rop
    509..613     +  promoter       AmpR promoter: bla
    614..1474    +  CDS            AmpR: β-lactamase; bla; confers resistance to ampicillin, carbenicillin, and related antibiotics
   1645..2233    +  rep_origin     ori: high-copy-number ColE1/pMB1/pBR322/pUC origin of replication
   2416..2508    +  CDS            lacI (fragment): lac repressor; lacI; The lac repressor binds to the lac operator to inhibit transcription in E. coli. This inhibition can be relieved by adding lactose or isopropyl-β-D-thiogalactopyranoside (IPTG).
   2521..2542    +  protein_bind   CAP binding site: CAP binding activates transcription in the presence of cAMP. E. coli catabolite activator protein
   2557..2587    +  promoter       lac promoter: promoter for the E. coli lac operon
   2595..2611    +  protein_bind   lac operator: The lac repressor binds to the lac operator to inhibit transcription in E. coli. This inhibition can be relieved by adding lactose or isopropyl-β-D-thiogalactopyranoside (IPTG). lac repressor encoded by lacI
   3435..3518    +  CDS            BCL6 (fragment): BCL6_HUMAN - Also known as BCL5, LAZ3, ZBTB27, ZNF51. Experimental evidence at protein level: Swiss-Prot protein existence level 1. Transcriptional repressor mainly required for germinal center (GC) formation and antibody affinity maturation which has different mechanisms of action specific to the lineage and biological functions. Forms complexes with different corepressors and histone deacetylases to repress the transcriptional expression of different subsets of target genes. Represses its target genes by binding directly to the DNA sequence 5'-TTCCTAGAA-3' (BCL6-binding site) or indirectly b
   3539..3559    +  CDS            capTEV™ (fragment): composite tag for in vivo biotinylation, TEV protease cleavage, and 6xHis tagging
   3573..3617    +  CDS            S-Tag: affinity and epitope tag derived from pancreatic ribonuclease A
   3708..4427    +  CDS            EGFP: the original enhanced GFP (Yang et al., 1996) mammalian codon-optimized
   4465..5050    +  misc_feature   IRES2: internal ribosome entry site (IRES) of the encephalomyocarditis virus (EMCV)
   5132..5935    +  CDS            NeoR/KanR: aminoglycoside phosphotransferase from Tn5; aph(3')-II (or nptII); confers resistance to neomycin, kanamycin, and G418 (Geneticin®)
   6418..6434    -  promoter       LEU2 promoter (fragment): S. cerevisiae LEU2
