>Addgene plasmid #112389 | pBCL6-donor | addgene full sequence | sequence record 229853 | Addgene NGS Result
GGTACCGAGCTCGAATTCACTGGCCGTCGTTTTACAACGTCGTGACTGGGAAAACCCTGGCGTTACCCAA
CTTAATCGCCTTGCAGCACATCCCCCTTTCGCCAGCTGGCGTAATAGCGAAGAGGCCCGCACCGATCGCC
CTTCCCAACAGTTGCGCAGCCTGAATGGCGAATGGCGCCTGATGCGGTATTTTCTCCTTACGCATCTGTG
CGGTATTTCACACCGCATATGGTGCACTCTCAGTACAATCTGCTCTGATGCCGCATAGTTAAGCCAGCCC
CGACACCCGCCAACACCCGCTGACGCGCCCTGACGGGCTTGTCTGCTCCCGGCATCCGCTTACAGACAAG
CTGTGACCGTCTCCGGGAGCTGCATGTGTCAGAGGTTTTCACCGTCATCACCGAAACGCGCGAGACGAAA
GGGCCTCGTGATACGCCTATTTTTATAGGTTAATGTCATGATAATAATGGTTTCTTAGACGTCAGGTGGC
ACTTTTCGGGGAAATGTGCGCGGAACCCCTATTTGTTTATTTTTCTAAATACATTCAAATATGTATCCGC
TCATGAGACAATAACCCTGATAAATGCTTCAATAATATTGAAAAAGGAAGAGTATGAGTATTCAACATTT
CCGTGTCGCCCTTATTCCCTTTTTTGCGGCATTTTGCCTTCCTGTTTTTGCTCACCCAGAAACGCTGGTG
AAAGTAAAAGATGCTGAAGATCAGTTGGGTGCACGAGTGGGTTACATCGAACTGGATCTCAACAGCGGTA
AGATCCTTGAGAGTTTTCGCCCCGAAGAACGTTTTCCAATGATGAGCACTTTTAAAGTTCTGCTATGTGG
CGCGGTATTATCCCGTATTGACGCCGGGCAAGAGCAACTCGGTCGCCGCATACACTATTCTCAGAATGAC
TTGGTTGAGTACTCACCAGTCACAGAAAAGCATCTTACGGATGGCATGACAGTAAGAGAATTATGCAGTG
CTGCCATAACCATGAGTGATAACACTGCGGCCAACTTACTTCTGACAACGATCGGAGGACCGAAGGAGCT
AACCGCTTTTTTGCACAACATGGGGGATCATGTAACTCGCCTTGATCGTTGGGAACCGGAGCTGAATGAA
GCCATACCAAACGACGAGCGTGACACCACGATGCCTGTAGCAATGGCAACAACGTTGCGCAAACTATTAA
CTGGCGAACTACTTACTCTAGCTTCCCGGCAACAATTAATAGACTGGATGGAGGCGGATAAAGTTGCAGG
ACCACTTCTGCGCTCGGCCCTTCCGGCTGGCTGGTTTATTGCTGATAAATCTGGAGCCGGTGAGCGTGGG
TCTCGCGGTATCATTGCAGCACTGGGGCCAGATGGTAAGCCCTCCCGTATCGTAGTTATCTACACGACGG
GGAGTCAGGCAACTATGGATGAACGAAATAGACAGATCGCTGAGATAGGTGCCTCACTGATTAAGCATTG
GTAACTGTCAGACCAAGTTTACTCATATATACTTTAGATTGATTTAAAACTTCATTTTTAATTTAAAAGG
ATCTAGGTGAAGATCCTTTTTGATAATCTCATGACCAAAATCCCTTAACGTGAGTTTTCGTTCCACTGAG
CGTCAGACCCCGTAGAAAAGATCAAAGGATCTTCTTGAGATCCTTTTTTTCTGCGCGTAATCTGCTGCTT
GCAAACAAAAAAACCACCGCTACCAGCGGTGGTTTGTTTGCCGGATCAAGAGCTACCAACTCTTTTTCCG
AAGGTAACTGGCTTCAGCAGAGCGCAGATACCAAATACTGTTCTTCTAGTGTAGCCGTAGTTAGGCCACC
ACTTCAAGAACTCTGTAGCACCGCCTACATACCTCGCTCTGCTAATCCTGTTACCAGTGGCTGCTGCCAG
TGGCGATAAGTCGTGTCTTACCGGGTTGGACTCAAGACGATAGTTACCGGATAAGGCGCAGCGGTCGGGC
TGAACGGGGGGTTCGTGCACACAGCCCAGCTTGGAGCGAACGACCTACACCGAACTGAGATACCTACAGC
GTGAGCTATGAGAAAGCGCCACGCTTCCCGAAGGGAGAAAGGCGGACAGGTATCCGGTAAGCGGCAGGGT
CGGAACAGGAGAGCGCACGAGGGAGCTTCCAGGGGGAAACGCCTGGTATCTTTATAGTCCTGTCGGGTTT
CGCCACCTCTGACTTGAGCGTCGATTTTTGTGATGCTCGTCAGGGGGGCGGAGCCTATGGAAAAACGCCA
GCAACGCGGCCTTTTTACGGTTCCTGGCCTTTTGCTGGCCTTTTGCTCACATGTTCTTTCCTGCGTTATC
CCCTGATTCTGTGGATAACCGTATTACCGCCTTTGAGTGAGCTGATACCGCTCGCCGCAGCCGAACGACC
GAGCGCAGCGAGTCAGTGAGCGAGGAAGCGGAAGAGCGCCCAATACGCAAACCGCCTCTCCCCGCGCGTT
GGCCGATTCATTAATGCAGCTGGCACGACAGGTTTCCCGACTGGAAAGCGGGCAGTGAGCGCAACGCAAT
TAATGTGAGTTAGCTCACTCATTAGGCACCCCAGGCTTTACACTTTATGCTTCCGGCTCGTATGTTGTGT
GGAATTGTGAGCGGATAACAATTTCACACAGGAAACAGCTATGACCATGATTACGCCAAGCTTAAGTAAC
TTTTATCTAAACTAAAGCGCTTATTACCCATTCATTGAATTAAATCAAGAAACGGCTCCACTTGCTAATG
TTTAGTTAGCTTATCTAGGATATATACCCTAGGAAAGAATATAACTGCATTTAAAAAAATTTACCCTAGA
CTCCAGAATTTCCGTGAATTCAGACTGATCTAGTCCATTTGTCCAGATGTGTTCAGATTAATTGCATAAT
TTGAATAAGAGGTATATTCTGTGAGGTCCTAGGAAGATTATAAAGTTTAGGAAAAAAATAGCCACTGCCC
TCAAAGTGTTACCCACTGAAGAAGGATCCATGCACACGGAGGGCTGTGTGGTAAAGGTAGAAATCTTACA
GAGGCTCAAAGGAAAACAAGGATTATTTTCATCCTTGAGAGATTCAGAAATGCCTTAATCATTAGAAGAG
TTTGCATCTAACTGCACTTTTGGATAAGACTCAAACTTGTGGAGTTAAGGCAGGGAAGGACGTCTCTAGC
AAGGGAGAGGCAGAAGCAACACTTGGGAAAGCAGGGAACGGACATTTGCACAACGCTAGCTTATCTGTCG
GCAGAAGCCCGGATGCATATGGGTTCTTCACCTGGCCTTGGAGAGGCAAGAGCTGCCCCAGTCCCTCGTA
GGGAGAATCTTCCTCTCTGGGTCTTTGAGCAATGACATCTTTCTTGGGTTGATGACAGCTAACAGTTTGC
CTCTGATATCCCTGCAGTGTGAGAAGTGTAACCTGCATTTCCGTCACAAAAGCCAGCTGCGACTTCACTT
GCGCCAGAAGCATGGCGCCATCACCAACACCAAGGTGCAATACCGCGTGTCAGCCACTGACCTGCCTCCG
GAGCTCCCCAAAGCCTGCGGGATTCCAACTACTGCAAGCGAGAATCTTTATTTTCAGGGCGCCGCCAAAT
TCAAAGAAACCGCTGCTGCTAAATTCGAACGCCAGCACATGGACAGCGGAGGTGGAGGTTCGAGCGGTCC
CTCGGGTTCGTCGAGCCTGGAAGTTCTGTTCCAGGGGCCCCTGTCGTCGAGCGGTCCCTCGGGTTCGATG
GTGAGCAAAGGCGAGGAGCTGTTCACCGGGGTGGTGCCCATCCTGGTCGAGCTGGACGGCGACGTAAACG
GCCACAAGTTCAGCGTGTCCGGCGAGGGCGAGGGCGATGCCACCTACGGCAAGCTGACCCTGAAGTTCAT
CTGCACCACCGGCAAGCTGCCCGTGCCCTGGCCCACCCTCGTGACCACCCTGACCTACGGCGTGCAGTGC
TTCAGCCGCTACCCCGACCACATGAAGCAGCACGACTTCTTCAAGTCCGCCATGCCCGAAGGCTACGTCC
AGGAGCGCACCATCTTCTTCAAGGACGACGGCAACTACAAGACCCGCGCCGAGGTGAAGTTCGAGGGCGA
CACCCTGGTGAACCGCATCGAGCTGAAGGGCATCGACTTCAAGGAGGACGGCAACATCCTGGGGCACAAG
CTGGAGTACAACTACAACAGCCACAACGTCTATATCATGGCCGACAAGCAGAAGAACGGCATCAAGGTGA
ACTTCAAGATCCGCCACAACATCGAGGACGGCAGCGTGCAGCTCGCCGACCACTACCAGCAGAACACCCC
CATCGGCGACGGCCCCGTGCTGCTGCCCGACAACCACTACCTGAGCACCCAGTCCGCCCTGAGCAAAGAC
CCCAACGAGAAGCGCGATCACATGGTCCTTAAGGAGTTCGTGACCGCCGCCGGGATCACTCTCGGCATGG
ACGAGCTGTACAAGTAATGATCTAGAGTCGAGTTAATTAAGAATTCCGCCCCCCCCCCTCTCCCTCCCCC
CCCCTAACGTTACTGGCCGAAGCCGCTTGGAATAAGGCCGGTGTGCGTTTGTCTATATGTTATTTTCCAC
CATATTGCCGTCTTTTGGCAATGTGAGGGCCCGGAAACCTGGCCCTGTCTTCTTGACGAGCATTCCTAGG
GGTCTTTCCCCTCTCGCCAAAGGAATGCAGGGTCTGTTGAATGTCGTGAAGGAAGCAGTTCCTCTGGAAG
CTTCTTGAAGACAAACAACGTCTGTAGCGACCCTTTGCAGGCAGCGGAACCCCCCACCTGGCGACAGGTG
CCTCTGCGGCCAAAAGCCACGTGTATAAGATACACCTGCAAAGGCGGCACAACCCCAGTGCCACGTTGTG
AGTTGGATAGTTGTGGAAAGAGTCAAATGGCTCTCCTCAAGCGTATTCAACAAGGGGCTGAAGGATGCCC
AGAAGGTACCCCATTGTATGGGATCTGATCTGGGGCCTCGGTGCACATGCTTTACATGTGTTTAGTCGAG
GTTAAAAAAACGTCTAGGCCCCCCGAACCACGGGGACGTGGTTTTCCTTTGAAAAACACGATGATAATAT
GGCCACAACCTGTTACATTGCACAAGATAAAAATATATCATCACGAACAGTAAAACTGTCTGCTTACATA
AACAGTAATACAAGGGGTGTTATGGGATCGGCCATTGAACAAGATGGATTGCACGCAGGTTCTCCGGCCG
CTTGGGTGGAGAGGCTATTCGGCTATGACTGGGCACAACAGACAATCGGCTGCTCTGATGCCGCCGTGTT
CCGGCTGTCAGCGCAGGGGCGCCCGGTTCTTTTTGTCAAGACCGACCTGTCCGGTGCCCTGAATGAACTG
CAGGACGAGGCAGCGCGGCTATCGTGGCTGGCCACGACGGGCGTTCCTTGCGCAGCTGTGCTCGACGTTG
TCACTGAAGCGGGAAGGGACTGGCTGCTATTGGGCGAAGTGCCGGGGCAGGATCTCCTGTCATCTCACCT
TGCTCCTGCCGAGAAAGTATCCATCATGGCTGATGCAATGCGGCGGCTGCATACGCTTGATCCGGCTACC
TGCCCATTCGACCACCAAGCGAAACATCGCATCGAGCGAGCACGTACTCGGATGGAAGCCGGTCTTGTCG
ATCAGGATGATCTGGACGAAGAGCATCAGGGGCTCGCGCCAGCCGAACTGTTCGCCAGGCTCAAGGCGCG
CATGCCCGACGGCGAGGATCTCGTCGTGACCCATGGCGATGCCTGCTTGCCGAATATCATGGTGGAAAAT
GGCCGCTTTTCTGGATTCATCGACTGTGGCCGGCTGGGTGTGGCGGACCGCTATCAGGACATAGCGTTGG
CTACCCGTGATATTGCTGAAGAGCTTGGCGGCGAATGGGCTGACCGCTTCCTCGTGCTTTACGGTATCGC
CGCTCCCGATTCGCAGCGCATCGCCTTCTATCGCCTTCTTGACGAGTTCTTCTGAAGCATGGAGTGTTGA
TGCTTTCGTCTCCAGCCCCTTCTCAGAATCTACCCAAAGGATACTGTAACACTTTACAATGTTCATCCCA
TGATGTAGTGCCTCTTTCATCCACTAGTGCAAATCATAGCTGGGGGTTGGGGGTGGTGGGGGTCGGGGCC
TGGGGGACTGGGAGCCGCAGCAGCTCCCCCTCCCCCACTGCCATAAAACATTAAGAAAATCATATTGCTT
CTTCTCCTATGTGTAAGGTGAACCATGTCAGCAAAAAGCAAAATCATTTTATATGTCAAAGCAGGGGAGT
ATGCAAAAGTTCTGACTTGACTTTAGTCTGCAAAATGAGGAATGTATATGTTTTGTGGGAACAGATGTTT
CTTTTGTATGTAAATGTGCATTCTTTTAAAAGACAAGACTTCAGTATGTTGTCAAAGAGAGGGCTTTAAT
TTTTTTAACCAAAGGTGAAGGAATATATGGCAGAGTTGTAAATATATAAATATATATATATATAAAATAA
ATATATATAAACCTAAAAAAGATATATTAAAAATATAAAACTGCGTTAAAGGCTCGATTTTGTATCTGCA
GGCAGACACGGATCTGAGAATCTTTATTGAGAAAGAGCACTTAAGAGAATATTTTAAGTATTGCATCTGT
ATAAGTAAGAAAATATTTTGTCTAAAATGCCTCAGTGTATTTGTATTTTTTTGCAAGTGAAGGTTTACAA
TTTACAAAGTGTGTATT
Features (pLannotate 1.2.2; 17 found; start..end, strand, type, name):
     15..172     +  CDS            lacZα (fragment): LacZα fragment of β-galactosidase; lacZ fragment
    178..277     -  misc_feature   bom (fragment): basis of mobility region from pBR322
    379..414     -  CDS            rop (fragment): Rop protein, which maintains plasmids at low copy number; rop
    509..613     +  promoter       AmpR promoter: bla
    614..1474    +  CDS            AmpR: β-lactamase; bla; confers resistance to ampicillin, carbenicillin, and related antibiotics
   1645..2233    +  rep_origin     ori: high-copy-number ColE1/pMB1/pBR322/pUC origin of replication
   2416..2508    +  CDS            lacI (fragment): lac repressor; lacI; The lac repressor binds to the lac operator to inhibit transcription in E. coli. This inhibition can be relieved by adding lactose or isopropyl-β-D-thiogalactopyranoside (IPTG).
   2521..2542    +  protein_bind   CAP binding site: CAP binding activates transcription in the presence of cAMP. E. coli catabolite activator protein
   2557..2587    +  promoter       lac promoter: promoter for the E. coli lac operon
   2595..2611    +  protein_bind   lac operator: The lac repressor binds to the lac operator to inhibit transcription in E. coli. This inhibition can be relieved by adding lactose or isopropyl-β-D-thiogalactopyranoside (IPTG). lac repressor encoded by lacI
   3435..3518    +  CDS            BCL6 (fragment): BCL6_HUMAN - Also known as BCL5, LAZ3, ZBTB27, ZNF51. Experimental evidence at protein level: Swiss-Prot protein existence level 1. Transcriptional repressor mainly required for germinal center (GC) formation and antibody affinity maturation which has different mechanisms of action specific to the lineage and biological functions. Forms complexes with different corepressors and histone deacetylases to repress the transcriptional expression of different subsets of target genes. Represses its target genes by binding directly to the DNA sequence 5'-TTCCTAGAA-3' (BCL6-binding site) or indirectly b
   3539..3559    +  CDS            capTEV™ (fragment): composite tag for in vivo biotinylation, TEV protease cleavage, and 6xHis tagging
   3573..3617    +  CDS            S-Tag: affinity and epitope tag derived from pancreatic ribonuclease A
   3708..4427    +  CDS            EGFP: the original enhanced GFP (Yang et al., 1996) mammalian codon-optimized
   4465..5050    +  misc_feature   IRES2: internal ribosome entry site (IRES) of the encephalomyocarditis virus (EMCV)
   5132..5935    +  CDS            NeoR/KanR: aminoglycoside phosphotransferase from Tn5; aph(3')-II (or nptII); confers resistance to neomycin, kanamycin, and G418 (Geneticin®)
   6418..6434    -  promoter       LEU2 promoter (fragment): S. cerevisiae LEU2
