[The description below was written by a language model from this plasmid's Addgene catalogue record and pLannotate feature annotations shown in this document.]
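Description:
pBCL6-donor is a homology-directed repair donor plasmid built on the high-copy pUC19 backbone, designed to knock a GFP tag into the endogenous human BCL6 locus by CRISPR. It is propagated in E. coli through the ColE1/pUC origin and selected with ampicillin via the bla gene. The remaining bacterial annotations (lac promoter and operator, CAP site, lacZα, and fragments of lacI, rop and bom) are residual pUC19 sequence with no role in the editing function. The plasmid carries no nuclease or guide RNA and, per the depositor, is meant to be used with a companion guide plasmid, pBCL6.1.0-gDNA.

The insert, assembled by Gibson cloning, consists of human BCL6 homology arms, amplified from K562 or lymphoblastoid cell line material, flanking an EGFP-IRES-Neo cassette. The feature table identifies a short BCL6 coding fragment at the end of the upstream arm, followed on the same strand by a small segment matching part of a TEV-cleavage/His composite tag, an S-Tag, and then EGFP. This layout is consistent with a C-terminal fusion to BCL6, although the record does not state the tag position explicitly. Downstream, an EMCV IRES drives translation of the Tn5 neomycin phosphotransferase. No mammalian promoter is annotated in the cassette, so both the tagged protein and the G418 marker would be expected to depend on transcription from the native BCL6 promoter after correct integration, allowing selection of edited cells. The downstream arm is largely unannotated, and the short "LEU2 promoter" hit within it is probably a spurious match. The S-Tag and EGFP provide handles for detecting or purifying the endogenously expressed transcription factor, though the record states no application beyond GFP tagging.
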