Addgene plasmid #112389: pBCL6-donor
Purpose: CRISPR donor plasmid to tag human transcription factor BCL6 with GFP
Depositing lab: Kevin White. Depositing organization: University of Chicago.
Backbone
  Vector backbone: pUC19
  Vector type: CRISPR
Growth in bacteria
  Bacterial resistance: Ampicillin, 100 μg/mL
  Growth temperature: 37°C
  Growth strain: DH5alpha
  Copy number: High Copy
Gene/Insert
  Gene/Insert name: BCL6 homology arms flanking EGFP-IRES-Neo cassette
  Species: H. sapiens (human)
  Entrez Gene: BCL6 (a.k.a. BCL5, BCL6A, LAZ3, ZBTB27, ZNF51)
  Cloning method: Gibson Cloning
  Sequencing primers: 5′ M13pUC-fwd; 3′ M13pUC-rev
Terms and licenses: Academic/Nonprofit Terms; Industry Terms: Not Available to Industry
Depositor comments: Cloning source: K562 or LCL. Use with plasmid pBCL6.1.0-gDNA.
How to cite: pBCL6-donor was a gift from Kevin White (Addgene plasmid # 112389 ; http://n2t.net/addgene:112389 ; RRID:Addgene_112389)
